Addgene plasmid #109671: p3E-rab18a
Purpose: Multisite gateway vector for 3' tagging with rab18a
Depositing lab: Rob Parton. Depositing organization: University of Queensland, Institute for Molecular Bioscience. Publication: In vivo cell biological screening identifies an endocytic capture mechanism for T-tubule formation. Hall TE, Martel N, Ariotti N, Xiong Z, Lo HP, Ferguson C, Rae J, Lim YW, Parton RG. Nat Commun. 2020 Jul 24;11(1):3711. doi: 10.1038/s41467-020-17486-w. PubMed 32709891.
Backbone
  Vector backbone: pDONR p2R-p3
  Vector type: Zebrafish plasmids
Growth in bacteria
  Bacterial resistance: Kanamycin, 50 μg/mL
  Growth temperature: 37°C
  Growth strain: DH5alpha
  Copy number: High Copy
Gene/Insert
  Gene/Insert name: rab18a
  Species: D. rerio (zebrafish)
  Entrez Gene: rab18a (a.k.a. fc62e07, wu:fc62e07, zgc:77145)
  Cloning method: Gateway Cloning
Terms and licenses: Academic/Nonprofit Terms; Industry Terms: Not Available to Industry
How to cite: p3E-rab18a was a gift from Rob Parton (Addgene plasmid # 109671 ; http://n2t.net/addgene:109671 ; RRID:Addgene_109671)
