[The description below was written by a language model from this plasmid's Addgene catalogue record and pLannotate feature annotations shown in this document.]
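Description:
p3E-rab18a is a 3' entry clone for multisite Gateway assembly, built in the pDONR P2R-P3 backbone and catalogued among zebrafish plasmids. It is a small (about 3.3 kb) bacterial plasmid that replicates from a high-copy ColE1/pUC-type origin and is selected with kanamycin through an aminoglycoside phosphotransferase (KanR) gene. The backbone also carries the usual donor-vector remnants: rrnB T1 and T2 transcription terminators that insulate the cloning site from read-through, a T7 promoter next to the insert, and short lacI and lacZα fragments with no functional role here.

The payload is the coding sequence of zebrafish rab18a, a small Rab-family GTPase. The automated annotation labels this roughly 610 bp open reading frame by its similarity to mouse Rab18, but the catalogue entry gives the species as D. rerio. The insert lies between Gateway recombination sites, annotated as attR2 on one side and an attB3 core overlapping an attL-type fragment on the other, which is consistent with the attR2/attL3 arrangement expected after a BP reaction into this donor. No eukaryotic promoter, polyadenylation signal or tag is annotated, so the plasmid is not an expression construct in itself. In an LR reaction it is combined with a 5' entry clone supplying a promoter, a middle entry clone (typically a fluorescent protein or other tag) and a destination vector, which places rab18a in the 3' position so that it is fused downstream of the middle element. The two sequence records, from the depositor and from repository sequencing, are the same length and show the same features with different start coordinates. The associated work was an in vivo cell biological screen in zebrafish examining T-tubule formation.
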