Features (pLannotate 1.2.2; 11 found; start..end, strand, type, name):
    121..213     +  CDS            lacI (fragment): lac repressor; lacI; The lac repressor binds to the lac operator to inhibit transcription in E. coli. This inhibition can be relieved by adding lactose or isopropyl-β-D-thiogalactopyranoside (IPTG).
    268..295     -  terminator     rrnB T2 terminator: transcription terminator T2 from the E. coli rrnB gene
    427..470     +  terminator     rrnB T1 terminator: Escherichia coli rrnB; transcription terminator T1 from the E. coli rrnB gene
    517..553     -  CDS            lacZα (fragment): LacZα fragment of β-galactosidase; lacZ fragment
    624..748     -  protein_bind   attR2: mutant version of attR; recombination site for the Gateway® LR reaction LR Clonase™
    750..1361    +  CDS            Rab18: RAB18_MOUSE - Experimental evidence at protein level: Swiss-Prot protein existence level 1. Required for the localization of ZFYVE1 to lipid droplets and for its function in mediating the formation of endoplasmic reticulum- lipid droplets (ER-LD) contacts (By similarity). Plays a role in apical endocytosis/recycling (By similarity). Plays a key role in eye and brain development and neurodegeneration (By similarity). From Mus musculus (Mouse).
   1365..1385    -  protein_bind   attB3: mutant version of attB; core recombination site for the Gateway® BP reaction BP Clonase™
   1376..1461    -  protein_bind   attL1 (fragment): mutant version of attL; recombination site for the Gateway® LR reaction LR Clonase™
   1498..1516    -  promoter       T7 promoter: promoter for bacteriophage T7 RNA polymerase
   1650..2459    +  CDS            KanR: aminoglycoside phosphotransferase; aph(3')-Ia; confers resistance to kanamycin in bacteria or G418 (Geneticin®) in eukaryotes
   2606..3194    +  rep_origin     ori: high-copy-number ColE1/pMB1/pBR322/pUC origin of replication
>Addgene plasmid #109671 | p3E-rab18a | depositor full sequence | sequence record 206608 | Full Sequence
CTTTCCTGCGTTATCCCCTGATTCTGTGGATAACCGTATTACCGCCTTTGAGTGAGCTGATACCGCTCGC
CGCAGCCGAACGACCGAGCGCAGCGAGTCAGTGAGCGAGGAAGCGGAAGAGCGCCCAATACGCAAACCGC
CTCTCCCCGCGCGTTGGCCGATTCATTAATGCAGCTGGCACGACAGGTTTCCCGACTGGAAAGCGGGCAG
TGAGCGCAACGCAATTAATACGCGTACCGCTAGCCAGGAAGAGTTTGTAGAAACGCAAAAAGGCCATCCG
TCAGGATGGCCTTCTGCTTAGTTTGATGCCTGGCAGTTTATGGCGGGCGTCCTGCCCGCCACCCTCCGGG
CCGTTGCTTCACAACGTTCAAATCCGCTCCCGGCGGATTTGTCCTACTCAGGAGAGCGTTCACCGACAAA
CAACAGATAAAACGAAAGGCCCAGTCTTCCGACTGAGCCTTTCGTTTTATTTGATGCCTGGCAGTTCCCT
ACTCTCGCGTTAACGCTAGCATGGATGTTTTCCCAGTCACGACGTTGTAAAACGACGGCCAGTCTTAAGC
TCGGGCCCTGCAGCTCTAGAGCTCGAATTCTACAGGTCACTAATACCATCTAAGTAGTTGATTCATAGTG
ACTGCATATGTTGTGTTTTACAGTATTATGTAGTCTGTTTTTTATGCAAAATCTAATTTAATATATTGAT
ATTTATATCATTTTACGTTTCTCGTTCAACTTTCTTGTACAAAGTGGTGAATGATGATATATTGACCACT
CTGAAAATACTGATCATTGGCGAAAGTGGAGTAGGCAAATCCAGTCTTCTTTTGAGATTTACTGATGATA
CATTTGATGCAGAAATTGGTGCAACAATAGGTGTGGATTTCAAGGTGAAAACGCTGGCTGTAGATGGAAA
CCGAGCAAAACTAGCAATCTGGGATACAGCAGGTCAAGAACGTTTTCGGACTTTAACACCCAGTTACTAC
AGAGGAGCTCAGGGTGTCATTCTGGTGTATGATGTCTCTAGGCGAGAGACATTTGCTAAGCTGGATAACT
GGTTGAGTGAGCTGGAGACGTACTGTACAAGAAATGATCTTGTCAAGATGCTAGTGGGAAACAAAATCGA
TAAGGATGATCGTGAGATTGAGCGAGAGGAGGGCCTGAAGTTCGCAAGAAAACACTCCATGCTTTTCATA
GAGTCCAGTGCTAAAACAAGGGATGGTGTCCAGTGTGCCTTTGAGGAGCTGGTGGAGAAAATCCTGCAGA
CTCCAGGCTTGTGGGAGAGTATGCATAAGTCAAGAGGAGTTGCCCTGTCTGAACTCTCTGAAAGTAGTCA
AGGAGGCTGCGGGGCGTACTGCTCACTTCTCTAACAACTTTATTATACAAAGTTGGCATTATAAAAAAGC
ATTGCTTATCAATTTGTTGCAACGAACAGGTCACTATCAGTCAAAATAAAATCATTATTTGGAGCTCCAT
GGTAGCGTTAACGCGGCCGCGATATCCCCTATAGTGAGTCGTATTACATGGTCATAGCTGTTTCCTGGCA
GCTCTGGCCCGTGTCTCAAAATCTCTGATGTTACATTGCACAAGATAAAAATATATCATCATGAACAATA
AAACTGTCTGCTTACATAAACAGTAATACAAGGGGTGTTATGAGCCATATTCAACGGGAAACGTCGAGGC
CGCGATTAAATTCCAACATGGATGCTGATTTATATGGGTATAAATGGGCTCGCGATAATGTCGGGCAATC
AGGTGCGACAATCTATCGCTTGTATGGGAAGCCCGATGCGCCAGAGTTGTTTCTGAAACATGGCAAAGGT
AGCGTTGCCAATGATGTTACAGATGAGATGGTCAGACTAAACTGGCTGACGGAATTTATGCCTCTTCCGA
CCATCAAGCATTTTATCCGTACTCCTGATGATGCATGGTTACTCACCACTGCGATCCCCGGAAAAACAGC
ATTCCAGGTATTAGAAGAATATCCTGATTCAGGTGAAAATATTGTTGATGCGCTGGCAGTGTTCCTGCGC
CGGTTGCATTCGATTCCTGTTTGTAATTGTCCTTTTAACAGCGATCGCGTATTTCGTCTCGCTCAGGCGC
AATCACGAATGAATAACGGTTTGGTTGATGCGAGTGATTTTGATGACGAGCGTAATGGCTGGCCTGTTGA
ACAAGTCTGGAAAGAAATGCATAAACTTTTGCCATTCTCACCGGATTCAGTCGTCACTCATGGTGATTTC
TCACTTGATAACCTTATTTTTGACGAGGGGAAATTAATAGGTTGTATTGATGTTGGACGAGTCGGAATCG
CAGACCGATACCAGGATCTTGCCATCCTATGGAACTGCCTCGGTGAGTTTTCTCCTTCATTACAGAAACG
GCTTTTTCAAAAATATGGTATTGATAATCCTGATATGAATAAATTGCAGTTTCATTTGATGCTCGATGAG
TTTTTCTAATCAGAATTGGTTAATTGGTTGTAACACTGGCAGAGCATTACGCTGACTTGACGGGACGGCG
CAAGCTCATGACCAAAATCCCTTAACGTGAGTTACGCGTCGTTCCACTGAGCGTCAGACCCCGTAGAAAA
GATCAAAGGATCTTCTTGAGATCCTTTTTTTCTGCGCGTAATCTGCTGCTTGCAAACAAAAAAACCACCG
CTACCAGCGGTGGTTTGTTTGCCGGATCAAGAGCTACCAACTCTTTTTCCGAAGGTAACTGGCTTCAGCA
GAGCGCAGATACCAAATACTGTCCTTCTAGTGTAGCCGTAGTTAGGCCACCACTTCAAGAACTCTGTAGC
ACCGCCTACATACCTCGCTCTGCTAATCCTGTTACCAGTGGCTGCTGCCAGTGGCGATAAGTCGTGTCTT
ACCGGGTTGGACTCAAGACGATAGTTACCGGATAAGGCGCAGCGGTCGGGCTGAACGGGGGGTTCGTGCA
CACAGCCCAGCTTGGAGCGAACGACCTACACCGAACTGAGATACCTACAGCGTGAGCATTGAGAAAGCGC
CACGCTTCCCGAAGGGAGAAAGGCGGACAGGTATCCGGTAAGCGGCAGGGTCGGAACAGGAGAGCGCACG
AGGGAGCTTCCAGGGGGAAACGCCTGGTATCTTTATAGTCCTGTCGGGTTTCGCCACCTCTGACTTGAGC
GTCGATTTTTGTGATGCTCGTCAGGGGGGCGGAGCCTATGGAAAAACGCCAGCAACGCGGCCTTTTTACG
GTTCCTGGCCTTTTGCTGGCCTTTTGCTCACATGTT
