Features (pLannotate 1.2.2; 12 found; start..end, strand, type, name):
      1..125     -  protein_bind   attR2: mutant version of attR; recombination site for the Gateway® LR reaction LR Clonase™
    127..738     +  CDS            Rab18: RAB18_MOUSE - Experimental evidence at protein level: Swiss-Prot protein existence level 1. Required for the localization of ZFYVE1 to lipid droplets and for its function in mediating the formation of endoplasmic reticulum- lipid droplets (ER-LD) contacts (By similarity). Plays a role in apical endocytosis/recycling (By similarity). Plays a key role in eye and brain development and neurodegeneration (By similarity). From Mus musculus (Mouse).
    742..762     -  protein_bind   attB3: mutant version of attB; core recombination site for the Gateway® BP reaction BP Clonase™
    753..838     -  protein_bind   attL1 (fragment): mutant version of attL; recombination site for the Gateway® LR reaction LR Clonase™
    875..893     -  promoter       T7 promoter: promoter for bacteriophage T7 RNA polymerase
   1027..1836    +  CDS            KanR: aminoglycoside phosphotransferase; aph(3')-Ia; confers resistance to kanamycin in bacteria or G418 (Geneticin®) in eukaryotes
   1983..2571    +  rep_origin     ori: high-copy-number ColE1/pMB1/pBR322/pUC origin of replication
   2754..2846    +  CDS            lacI (fragment): lac repressor; lacI; The lac repressor binds to the lac operator to inhibit transcription in E. coli. This inhibition can be relieved by adding lactose or isopropyl-β-D-thiogalactopyranoside (IPTG).
   2901..2928    -  terminator     rrnB T2 terminator: transcription terminator T2 from the E. coli rrnB gene
   3060..3103    +  terminator     rrnB T1 terminator: Escherichia coli rrnB; transcription terminator T1 from the E. coli rrnB gene
   3150..3186    -  CDS            lacZα (fragment): LacZα fragment of β-galactosidase; lacZ fragment
   3224..3253    -  protein_bind   attP2 (fragment): mutant version of attP; recombination site for the Gateway® BP reaction BP Clonase™
>Addgene plasmid #109671 | p3E-rab18a | addgene full sequence | sequence record 224181 | Addgene NGS Result
CATAGTGACTGCATATGTTGTGTTTTACAGTATTATGTAGTCTGTTTTTTATGCAAAATCTAATTTAATA
TATTGATATTTATATCATTTTACGTTTCTCGTTCAACTTTCTTGTACAAAGTGGTGAATGATGATATATT
GACCACTCTGAAAATACTGATCATTGGCGAAAGTGGAGTAGGCAAATCCAGTCTTCTTTTGAGATTTACT
GATGATACATTTGATGCAGAAATTGGTGCAACAATAGGTGTGGATTTCAAGGTGAAAACGCTGGCTGTAG
ATGGAAACCGAGCAAAACTAGCAATCTGGGATACAGCAGGTCAAGAACGTTTTCGGACTTTAACACCCAG
TTACTACAGAGGAGCTCAGGGTGTCATTCTGGTGTATGATGTCTCTAGGCGAGAGACATTTGCTAAGCTG
GATAACTGGTTGAGTGAGCTGGAGACGTACTGTACAAGAAATGATCTTGTCAAGATGCTAGTGGGAAACA
AAATCGATAAGGATGATCGTGAGATTGAGCGAGAGGAGGGCCTGAAGTTCGCAAGAAAACACTCCATGCT
TTTCATAGAGTCCAGTGCTAAAACAAGGGATGGTGTCCAGTGTGCCTTTGAGGAGCTGGTGGAGAAAATC
CTGCAGACTCCAGGCTTGTGGGAGAGTATGCATAAGTCAAGAGGAGTTGCCCTGTCTGAACTCTCTGAAA
GTAGTCAAGGAGGCTGCGGGGCGTACTGCTCACTTCTCTAACAACTTTATTATACAAAGTTGGCATTATA
AAAAAGCATTGCTTATCAATTTGTTGCAACGAACAGGTCACTATCAGTCAAAATAAAATCATTATTTGGA
GCTCCATGGTAGCGTTAACGCGGCCGCGATATCCCCTATAGTGAGTCGTATTACATGGTCATAGCTGTTT
CCTGGCAGCTCTGGCCCGTGTCTCAAAATCTCTGATGTTACATTGCACAAGATAAAAATATATCATCATG
AACAATAAAACTGTCTGCTTACATAAACAGTAATACAAGGGGTGTTATGAGCCATATTCAACGGGAAACG
TCGAGGCCGCGATTAAATTCCAACATGGATGCTGATTTATATGGGTATAAATGGGCTCGCGATAATGTCG
GGCAATCAGGTGCGACAATCTATCGCTTGTATGGGAAGCCCGATGCGCCAGAGTTGTTTCTGAAACATGG
CAAAGGTAGCGTTGCCAATGATGTTACAGATGAGATGGTCAGACTAAACTGGCTGACGGAATTTATGCCT
CTTCCGACCATCAAGCATTTTATCCGTACTCCTGATGATGCATGGTTACTCACCACTGCGATCCCCGGAA
AAACAGCATTCCAGGTATTAGAAGAATATCCTGATTCAGGTGAAAATATTGTTGATGCGCTGGCAGTGTT
CCTGCGCCGGTTGCATTCGATTCCTGTTTGTAATTGTCCTTTTAACAGCGATCGCGTATTTCGTCTCGCT
CAGGCGCAATCACGAATGAATAACGGTTTGGTTGATGCGAGTGATTTTGATGACGAGCGTAATGGCTGGC
CTGTTGAACAAGTCTGGAAAGAAATGCATAAACTTTTGCCATTCTCACCGGATTCAGTCGTCACTCATGG
TGATTTCTCACTTGATAACCTTATTTTTGACGAGGGGAAATTAATAGGTTGTATTGATGTTGGACGAGTC
GGAATCGCAGACCGATACCAGGATCTTGCCATCCTATGGAACTGCCTCGGTGAGTTTTCTCCTTCATTAC
AGAAACGGCTTTTTCAAAAATATGGTATTGATAATCCTGATATGAATAAATTGCAGTTTCATTTGATGCT
CGATGAGTTTTTCTAATCAGAATTGGTTAATTGGTTGTAACACTGGCAGAGCATTACGCTGACTTGACGG
GACGGCGCAAGCTCATGACCAAAATCCCTTAACGTGAGTTACGCGTCGTTCCACTGAGCGTCAGACCCCG
TAGAAAAGATCAAAGGATCTTCTTGAGATCCTTTTTTTCTGCGCGTAATCTGCTGCTTGCAAACAAAAAA
ACCACCGCTACCAGCGGTGGTTTGTTTGCCGGATCAAGAGCTACCAACTCTTTTTCCGAAGGTAACTGGC
TTCAGCAGAGCGCAGATACCAAATACTGTTCTTCTAGTGTAGCCGTAGTTAGGCCACCACTTCAAGAACT
CTGTAGCACCGCCTACATACCTCGCTCTGCTAATCCTGTTACCAGTGGCTGCTGCCAGTGGCGATAAGTC
GTGTCTTACCGGGTTGGACTCAAGACGATAGTTACCGGATAAGGCGCAGCGGTCGGGCTGAACGGGGGGT
TCGTGCACACAGCCCAGCTTGGAGCGAACGACCTACACCGAACTGAGATACCTACAGCGTGAGCTATGAG
AAAGCGCCACGCTTCCCGAAGGGAGAAAGGCGGACAGGTATCCGGTAAGCGGCAGGGTCGGAACAGGAGA
GCGCACGAGGGAGCTTCCAGGGGGAAACGCCTGGTATCTTTATAGTCCTGTCGGGTTTCGCCACCTCTGA
CTTGAGCGTCGATTTTTGTGATGCTCGTCAGGGGGGCGGAGCCTATGGAAAAACGCCAGCAACGCGGCCT
TTTTACGGTTCCTGGCCTTTTGCTGGCCTTTTGCTCACATGTTCTTTCCTGCGTTATCCCCTGATTCTGT
GGATAACCGTATTACCGCCTTTGAGTGAGCTGATACCGCTCGCCGCAGCCGAACGACCGAGCGCAGCGAG
TCAGTGAGCGAGGAAGCGGAAGAGCGCCCAATACGCAAACCGCCTCTCCCCGCGCGTTGGCCGATTCATT
AATGCAGCTGGCACGACAGGTTTCCCGACTGGAAAGCGGGCAGTGAGCGCAACGCAATTAATACGCGTAC
CGCTAGCCAGGAAGAGTTTGTAGAAACGCAAAAAGGCCATCCGTCAGGATGGCCTTCTGCTTAGTTTGAT
GCCTGGCAGTTTATGGCGGGCGTCCTGCCCGCCACCCTCCGGGCCGTTGCTTCACAACGTTCAAATCCGC
TCCCGGCGGATTTGTCCTACTCAGGAGAGCGTTCACCGACAAACAACAGATAAAACGAAAGGCCCAGTCT
TCCGACTGAGCCTTTCGTTTTATTTGATGCCTGGCAGTTCCCTACTCTCGCGTTAACGCTAGCATGGATG
TTTTCCCAGTCACGACGTTGTAAAACGACGGCCAGTCTTAAGCTCGGGCCCTGCAGCTCTAGAGCTCGAA
TTCTACAGGTCACTAATACCATCTAAGTAGTTGGTT
